>Addgene plasmid #15901 | pRK5myc RhoA N19 | addgene partial sequence | sequence record 22296 | SP6 5'-ATTTAGGTGACACTATAG-3'
GTGTCCACTCCCAGGTCCAACTGCACCTCGGTTCTATCGATTGAATTGGCCACCATGGAGCAGAAGCTGA
TCTCCGAGGAGGACCTGGGATCCCCGGCTGCCATCCGGAAGAAACTGGTGATTGTTGGTGATGGAGCCTG
TGGAAAGAACTGCTTGCTCATAGTTAACAGCAAGGACCAGTTCCCAGAGGTGTATGTGCCCACAGTGTTT
GAGAACTATGTGGCAGATATCGAGGTGGATGGAAAGCAGGTAGAGTTGGCTTTGTGGGACACAGCTGGGC
AGGAAGATTATGATCGCCTGAGGCCCCTCTCCTACCCAGATACCGATGTTATACTGATGTGTTTTTCCAT
CGACAGCCCTGATAGTTTAGAAAACATCCCAGAAAAGTGGACCCCAGAAGTCAAGCATTTCTGTCCCAAC
GTGCCCATCATCCTGGTTGGGAATAAGAAGGATCTTCGGAATGATGAGCACACAAGGCGGGAGCTAGCCA
AGATGAAGCAGGAGCCGGTGAAACCTGAAGAAGGCAGAGATATGGCAAACAGGATTGGCGCTTTTGGGTA
CATGGAGTGTTCAGCAAAGACCAAAGATGGAGTGAGAGAGGTTTTTGAAATGGCTACGAGAGCTGCTCTG
CAAGCTAGACGTGGGAAGAAAAAATCTGGGTGCCTTGTCTTGTGAAAGCTGGGAATTCCTGCAGAAGCTT
GGCCGCCATGGCCCAACTTGTTTATTGCAGCTTATAATGGTTACAAATAAAGCAAT
