[The description below was written by a language model from this plasmid's Addgene catalogue record.]
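Description:
pRK5myc RhoA N19 is a mammalian expression plasmid built on the pRK5-myc backbone (about 4.75 kb without insert) that encodes a dominant-negative form of the human small GTPase RhoA. It is maintained in E. coli as a high-copy plasmid under ampicillin selection. The record does not list the promoter, polyadenylation signal or origin of replication. The use of an SP6 primer for 5′ sequencing indicates that an SP6 site lies upstream of the cloning region.

The insert of roughly 600 bp is the RhoA coding sequence, cloned between BamHI and EcoRI sites that both remain intact. It sits in frame with a myc epitope supplied by the backbone, so the protein is expressed with an N-terminal myc tag that allows detection by immunofluorescence or immunoblotting. The defining mutation is T19N. Substitutions at this position in Rho-family GTPases are generally understood to favour the inactive, nucleotide-free or GDP-bound state and to sequester upstream exchange factors, thereby blocking activation of the endogenous protein.

The depositor also notes a second substitution, F25N, which greatly improved expression of the protein in E. coli. Its only known consequence is a possible impairment of RhoA signalling to DGK1 kinase, and no other discrepancies in activity or protein interactions were reported. The construct is used to inhibit Rho signalling in transfected or microinjected mammalian cells, and the associated study concerns Rho GTPase control of polarity, protrusion and adhesion during cell movement.
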