Addgene plasmid #15901: pRK5myc RhoA N19
Depositing lab: Alan Hall. Publication: Rho GTPases control polarity, protrusion, and adhesion during cell movement. Nobes CD, Hall A. J Cell Biol. 1999 Mar 22. 144(6):1235-44. 10.1083/jcb.144.6.1235 PubMed 10087266.
Backbone
  Vector backbone: pRK5-myc
  Backbone size w/o insert (bp): 4750
  Vector type: Mammalian Expression
Growth in bacteria
  Bacterial resistance: Ampicillin, 100 μg/mL
  Growth temperature: 37°C
  Growth strain: DH5alpha
  Copy number: High Copy
Gene/Insert
  Gene/Insert name: RhoA (alt name: A isoform of Rho)
  Species: H. sapiens (human)
  Insert size (bp): 600
  Mutation: T19N
  Entrez Gene: RHOA (a.k.a. ARH12, ARHA, EDFAOB, RHO12, RHOH12)
  Tag / fusion protein: myc (N terminal on backbone)
  Cloning method: Restriction Enzyme; 5′ cloning site BamHI (not destroyed); 3′ cloning site EcoRI (not destroyed)
  Sequencing primers: 5′ SP6
Resource information
  A portion of this plasmid was derived from a plasmid made by: Richard Axel, Columbia
Terms and licenses: Academic/Nonprofit Terms; Industry Terms: Not Available to Industry
Depositor comments: Dominant negative Rho. There is an additional F25N mutation in the sequence. This change greatly facilitated expression of the protein in E.coli. The only known effect of this mutation may be negatively affect the transduction of RhoA signaling to DGK1 kinase. Otherwise the depositing lab have never found any discrepancies with other published work on activity or protein interactions.
How to cite: pRK5myc RhoA N19 was a gift from Alan Hall (Addgene plasmid # 15901 ; http://n2t.net/addgene:15901 ; RRID:Addgene_15901)
